>Addgene plasmid #46686 | pcDNA3.2 mir-1-1 reporter mir28-3 | depositor full sequence | sequence record 117393 | pcDNA3.2 mir-1-1 reporter mir28-3 sequence 6013 bps
GACGGATCGGGAGATCTCCCGATCCCCTATGGTCGACTCTCAGTACAATCTGCTCTGATGCCGCATAGTT
AAGCCAGTATCTGCTCCCTGCTTGTGTGTTGGAGGTCGCTGAGTAGTGCGCGAGCAAAATTTAAGCTACA
ACAAGGCAAGGCTTGACCGACAATTGCATGAAGAATCTGCTTAGGGTTAGGCGTTTTGCGCTGCTTCGCG
ATGTACGGGCCAGATATACGCGTTGACATTGATTATTGACTAGTTATTAATAGTAATCAATTACGGGGTC
ATTAGTTCATAGCCCATATATGGAGTTCCGCGTTACATAACTTACGGTAAATGGCCCGCCTGGCTGACCG
CCCAACGACCCCCGCCCATTGACGTCAATAATGACGTATGTTCCCATAGTAACGCCAATAGGGACTTTCC
ATTGACGTCAATGGGTGGACTATTTACGGTAAACTGCCCACTTGGCAGTACATCAAGTGTATCATATGCC
AAGTACGCCCCCTATTGACGTCAATGACGGTAAATGGCCCGCCTGGCATTATGCCCAGTACATGACCTTA
TGGGACTTTCCTACTTGGCAGTACATCTACGTATTAGTCATCGCTATTACCATGGTGATGCGGTTTTGGC
AGTACATCAATGGGCGTGGATAGCGGTTTGACTCACGGGGATTTCCAAGTCTCCACCCCATTGACGTCAA
TGGGAGTTTGTTTTGGCACCAAAATCAACGGGACTTTCCAAAATGTCGTAACAACTCCGCCCCATTGACG
CAAATGGGCGGTAGGCGTGTACGGTGGGAGGTCTATATAAGCAGAGCTCTCTGGCTAACTAGAGAACCCA
CTGCTTACTGGCTTATCGAAATTAATACGACTCACTATAGGGAGACCCAAGCTGGCTAGTTAAGCTATCA
ACAAGTTTGTACAAAAAAGCAGGCTGGTAGACAACATGCTTGATGCTGAAGATACAAGAAAAAATTTAAA
ACAGTCCTTGCCCTCAAGGAGCTCACAGTCTATTGAGTTACCTTTCTGACTTTCCCACTAGATTGTGAGC
TCCTGGAGGGCAGGCACTTTCGTTAATATGAAAAAGAGCTTAAATTTCAGTGTTAATCCTAGATTACAAT
CCCGCCCCCAGCTTTCTTGTACAAAGTGGTTGATCTAGAGGGCCCGCAGTGGGGTCAGCTTCTACCGGGG
CGGCGTCCCGGGGTCTTGGAACTGCATGCAGACTGCCTGCTTGGGAAACATACTTCTTTATATGCCCATA
TGGACCTGCTAAGCTATGGAATGTAAAGAAGTATGTATCTCAGGCCGGGACCTCTCTCGCCGCACTGAGG
GGCACTCCACACCACGGGGGCCGCCGCGGCCGACAGCCAGCCAGGCGGCTGTGGTGGGGGTGAGGCTGGG
GCGGCAGGCTGCCTGGGCGTTGGTGGACGGTCGTGTCCCCGCCAGCATTGTTCTGTCACTTTGCCTGTGT
CAGCAGGTGGAAGTGCTCACCAGACATTCGAAGGTAAGCCTATCCCTAACCCTCTCCTCGGTCTCGATTC
TACGCGTACCGGTTAGTAATGAGTTTAAACGGGGGAGGCTAACTGAAACACGGAAGGAGACAATACCGGA
AGGAACCCGCGCTATGACGGCAATAAAAAGACAGAATAAAACGCACGGGTGTTGGGTCGTTTGTTCATAA
ACGCGGGGTTCGGTCCCAGGGCTGGCACTCTGTCGATACCCCACCGAGACCCCATTGGGGCCAATACGCC
CGCGTTTCTTCCTTTTCCCCACCCCACCCCCCAAGTTCGGGTGAAGGCCCAGGGCTCGCAGCCAACGTCG
GGGCGGCAGGCCCTGCCATAGCAGATCTGCGCAGCTGGGGCTCTAGGGGGTATCCCC
[124 nt withheld, positions 1878-2001]
C
[32 nt withheld, positions 2003-2034]
CA
[57 nt withheld, positions 2037-2093]
A
[49 nt withheld, positions 2095-2143]
CCTTTGACGTTGGAGTCCACGTTCTTT
[37 nt withheld, positions 2171-2207]
ACCCTATCTCGGTCTATTCTTTTGATTTATAAGGGATTTTGGGGATTTCGGCCTATTGGTTAAAAAATGA
GCTGATTTAACAAAAATTTAACGCGAATTAATTCTGTGGAATGTGTGTCAGTTAGGGTGTGGAAAGTCCC
CAGGCTCCCCAGCAGGCAGAAGTATGCAAAGCATGCATCTCAATTAGTCAGCAACCAGGTGTGGAAAGTC
CCCAGGCTCCCCAGCAGGCAGAAGTATGCAAAGCATGCATCTCAATTAGTCAGCAACCATAGTCCCGCCC
CTAACTCCGCCCATCCCGCCCCTAACTCCGCCCAGTTCCGCCCATTCTCCGCCCCATGGCTGACTAATTT
TTTTTATTTATGCAGAGGCCGAGGCCGCCTCTGCCTCTGAGCTATTCCAGAAGTAGTGAGGAGGCTTTTT
TGGAGGCCTAGGCTTTTGCAAAAAGCTCCCGGGAGCTTGTATATCCATTTTCGGATCTGATCAAGAGACA
GGATGAGGATCGTTTCGCATGATTGAACAAGATGGATTGCACGCAGGTTCTCCGGCCGCTTGGGTGGAGA
GGCTATTCGGCTATGACTGGGCACAACAGACAATCGGCTGCTCTGATGCCGCCGTGTTCCGGCTGTCAGC
GCAGGGGCGCCCGGTTCTTTTTGTCAAGACCGACCTGTCCGGTGCCCTGAATGAACTGCAGGACGAGGCA
GCGCGGCTATCGTGGCTGGCCACGACGGGCGTTCCTTGCGCAGCTGTGCTCGACGTTGTCACTGAAGCGG
GAAGGGACTGGCTGCTATTGGGCGAAGTGCCGGGGCAGGATCTCCTGTCATCTCACCTTGCTCCTGCCGA
GAAAGTATCCATCATGGCTGATGCAATGCGGCGGCTGCATACGCTTGATCCGGCTACCTGCCCATTCGAC
CACCAAGCGAAACATCGCATCGAGCGAGCACGTACTCGGATGGAAGCCGGTCTTGTCGATCAGGATGATC
TGGACGAAGAGCATCAGGGGCTCGCGCCAGCCGAACTGTTCGCCAGGCTCAAGGCGCGCATGCCCGACGG
CGAGGATCTCGTCGTGACCCATGGCGATGCCTGCTTGCCGAATATCATGGTGGAAAATGGCCGCTTTTCT
GGATTCATCGACTGTGGCCGGCTGGGTGTGGCGGACCGCTATCAGGACATAGCGTTGGCTACCCGTGATA
TTGCTGAAGAGCTTGGCGGCGAATGGGCTGACCGCTTCCTCGTGCTTTACGGTATCGCCGCTCCCGATTC
GCAGCGCATCGCCTTCTATCGCCTTCTTGACGAGTTCTTCTGAGCGGGACTCTGGGGTTCGCGAAATGAC
CGACCAAGCGACGCCCAACCTGCCATCACGAGATTTCGATTCCACCGCCGCCTTCTATGAAAGGTTGGGC
TTCGGAATCGTTTTCCGGGACGCCGGCTGGATGATCCTCCAGCGCGGGGATCTCATGCTGGAGTTCTTCG
CCCACCCCAACTTGTTTATTGCAGCTTATAATGGTTACAAATAAAGCAATAGCATCACAAATTTCACAAA
TAAAGCATTTTTTTCACTGCATTCTAGTTGTGGTTTGTCCAAACTCATCAATGTATCTTATCATGTCTGT
ATACCGTCGACCTCTAGCTAGAGCTTGGCGTAATCATGGTCATAGCTGTTTCCTGTGTGAAATTGTTATC
CGCTCACAATTCCACACAACATACGAGCCGGAAGCATAAAGTGTAAAGCCTGGGGTGCCTAATGAGTGAG
CTAACTCACATTAATTGCGTTGCGCTCACTGCCCGCTTTCCAGTCGGGAAACCTGTCGTGCCAGCTGCAT
TAATGAATCGGCCAACGCGCGGGGAGAGGCGGTTTGCGTATTGGGCGCTCTTCCGCTTCCTCGCTCACTG
ACTCGCTGCGCTCGGTCGTTCGGCTGCGGCGAGCGGTATCAGCTCACTCAAAGGCGGTAATACGGTTATC
CACAGAATCAGGGGATAACGCAGGAAAGAACATGTGAGCAAAAGGCCAGCAAAAGGCCAGGAACCGTAAA
AAGGCCGCGTTGCTGGCGTTTTTCCATAGGCTCCGCCCCCCTGACGAGCATCACAAAAATCGACGCTCAA
GTCAGAGGTGGCGAAACCCGACAGGACTATAAAGATACCAGGCGTTTCCCCCTGGAAGCTCCCTCGTGCG
CTCTCCTGTTCCGACCCTGCCGCTTACCGGATACCTGTCCGCCTTTCTCCCTTCGGGAAGCGTGGCGCTT
TCTCAATGCTCACGCTGTAGGTATCTCAGTTCGGTGTAGGTCGTTCGCTCCAAGCTGGGCTGTGTGCACG
AACCCCCCGTTCAGCCCGACCGCTGCGCCTTATCCGGTAACTATCGTCTTGAGTCCAACCCGGTAAGACA
CGACTTATCGCCACTGGCAGCAGCCACTGGTAACAGGATTAGCAGAGCGAGGTATGTAGGCGGTGCTACA
GAGTTCTTGAAGTGGTGGCCTAACTACGGCTACACTAGAAGGACAGTATTTGGTATCTGCGCTCTGCTGA
AGCCAGTTACCTTCGGAAAAAGAGTTGGTAGCTCTTGATCCGGCAAACAAACCACCGCTGGTAGCGGTGG
TTTTTTTGTTTGCAAGCAGCAGATTACGCGCAGAAAAAAAGGATCTCAAGAAGATCCTTTGATCTTTTCT
ACGGGGTCTGACGCTCAGTGGAACGAAAACTCACGTTAAGGGATTTTGGTCATGAGATTATCAAAAAGGA
TCTTCACCTAGATCCTTTTAAATTAAAAATGAAGTTTTAAATCAATCTAAAGTATATATGAGTAAACTTG
GTCTGACAGTTACCAATGCTTAATCAGTGAGGCACCTATCTCAGCGATCTGTCTATTTCGTTCATCCATA
GTTGCCTGACTCCCCGTCGTGTAGATAACTACGATACGGGAGGGCTTACCATCTGGCCCCAGTGCTGCAA
TGATACCGCGAGACCCACGCTCACCGGCTCCAGATTTATCAGCAATAAACCAGCCAGCCGGAAGGGCCGA
GCGCAGAAGTGGTCCTGCAACTTTATCCGCCTCCATCCAGTCTATTAATTGTTGCCGGGAAGCTAGAGTA
AGTAGTTCGCCAGTTAATAGTTTGCGCAACGTTGTTGCCATTGCTACAGGCATCGTGGTGTCACGCTCGT
CGTTTGGTATGGCTTCATTCAGCTCCGGTTCCCAACGATCAAGGCGAGTTACATGATCCCCCATGTTGTG
CAAAAAAGCGGTTAGCTCCTTCGGTCCTCCGATCGTTGTCAGAAGTAAGTTGGCCGCAGTGTTATCACTC
ATGGTTATGGCAGCACTGCATAATTCTCTTACTGTCATGCCATCCGTAAGATGCTTTTCTGTGACTGGTG
AGTACTCAACCAAGTCATTCTGAGAATAGTGTATGCGGCGACCGAGTTGCTCTTGCCCGGCGTCAATACG
GGATAATACCGCGCCACATAGCAGAACTTTAAAAGTGCTCATCATTGGAAAACGTTCTTCGGGGCGAAAA
CTCTCAAGGATCTTACCGCTGTTGAGATCCAGTTCGATGTAACCCACTCGTGCACCCAACTGATCTTCAG
CATCTTTTACTTTCACCAGCGTTTCTGGGTGAGCAAAAACAGGAAGGCAAAATGCCGCAAAAAAGGGAAT
AAGGGCGACACGGAAATGTTGAATACTCATACTCTTCCTTTTTCAATATTATTGAAGCATTTATCAGGGT
TATTGTCTCATGAGCGGATACATATTTGAATGTATTTAGAAAAATAAACAAATAGGGGTTCCGCGCACAT
TTCCCCGAAAAGTGCCACCTGACGTC
Features (pLannotate 1.2.2; 24 found; start..end, strand, type, name):
     36..80      -  misc_feature   bom (fragment): basis of mobility region from pBR322
    235..614     +  enhancer       CMV enhancer: human cytomegalovirus immediate early enhancer
    615..818     +  promoter       CMV promoter: human cytomegalovirus (CMV) immediate early promoter
    814..847     +  LTR            5' LTR (truncated) (fragment): truncated 5' long terminal repeat (LTR) from HIV-1
    863..881     +  promoter       T7 promoter: promoter for bacteriophage T7 RNA polymerase
    911..935     +  protein_bind   attB1: mutant version of attB; recombination site for the Gateway® BP reaction BP Clonase™
    982..1067    +  ncRNA          mir-28: Accession: RF00655 - microRNA mir-28
   1129..1149    -  protein_bind   attB2: mutant version of attB; core recombination site for the Gateway® BP reaction BP Clonase™
   1228..1304    +  ncRNA          mir-1: Accession: RF00103 - mir-1 microRNA precursor family
   1503..1544    +  CDS            V5 tag: epitope tag from simian virus 5
   1628..1676    +  polyA_signal   HSV TK poly(A) signal: herpes simplex virus thymidine kinase polyadenylation signal (Cole and Stacy, 1985)
   1767..1783    -  polyA_signal   bGH poly(A) signal (fragment): bovine growth hormone polyadenylation signal
   1878..2306    +  rep_origin     f1 ori (sequence partly withheld): f1 bacteriophage origin of replication; arrow indicates direction of (+) strand synthesis
   2320..2649    +  promoter       SV40 promoter: SV40 enhancer and early promoter
   2716..3507    +  CDS            neo: KKA2_KLEPN - Also known as kan, nptII. Experimental evidence at protein level: Swiss-Prot protein existence level 1. Resistance to kanamycin, neomycin, paromomycin, ribostamycin, butirosin and gentamicin B. From Klebsiella pneumoniae.
   3533..3691    +  CDS            ble (fragment): BLE_KLEPN - Experimental evidence at protein level: Swiss-Prot protein existence level 1. Binding protein with a strong affinity to the bleomycin family of antibiotics. Binds to CL990; an antimitotic-antibiotic compound. From Klebsiella pneumoniae.
   3686..3807    +  polyA_signal   SV40 poly(A) signal: SV40 polyadenylation signal
   3880..3896    -  protein_bind   lac operator: The lac repressor binds to the lac operator to inhibit transcription in E. coli. This inhibition can be relieved by adding lactose or isopropyl-β-D-thiogalactopyranoside (IPTG). lac repressor encoded by lacI
   3904..3934    -  promoter       lac promoter: promoter for the E. coli lac operon
   3949..3970    -  protein_bind   CAP binding site: CAP binding activates transcription in the presence of cAMP. E. coli catabolite activator protein
   3983..4075    -  CDS            lacI (fragment): lac repressor; lacI; The lac repressor binds to the lac operator to inhibit transcription in E. coli. This inhibition can be relieved by adding lactose or isopropyl-β-D-thiogalactopyranoside (IPTG).
   4258..4846    -  rep_origin     ori: high-copy-number ColE1/pMB1/pBR322/pUC origin of replication
   5017..5877    -  CDS            AmpR: β-lactamase; bla; confers resistance to ampicillin, carbenicillin, and related antibiotics
   5878..5982    -  promoter       AmpR promoter: bla
