[The description below was written by a language model from this plasmid's Addgene catalogue record and pLannotate feature annotations shown in this document.]
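Description:
pcDNA3.2 mir-1-1 reporter mir28-3 is a mammalian expression plasmid for studying microRNA biogenesis, built by Gateway recombination into a pcDNA3.2/V5-DEST derivative that already carries a human mir-1-1 hairpin. It is maintained in E. coli through a high-copy ColE1/pUC-type origin and ampicillin resistance (AmpR with its bla promoter), and also carries an f1 origin. For selection in mammalian cells, an SV40 early promoter drives the neomycin phosphotransferase gene, which is followed by an SV40 polyadenylation signal and allows G418 selection.

The payload is a single CMV enhancer/promoter-driven transcript. Downstream of the promoter and a T7 promoter, attB1 and attB2 sites flank a mir-28 pri-miRNA segment, listed as a human/synthetic variant called mir28-3. The specific mutation is not given in the record, which refers instead to the sequence and publication. Just after attB2 lies the mir-1 precursor hairpin, followed by the backbone's V5 tag sequence and the HSV TK polyadenylation signal. Because the insert is a noncoding RNA, the V5 tag is a backbone remnant rather than a functional fusion. Placing the test hairpin and mir-1-1 on the same primary transcript presumably lets mir-1 act as a co-transcribed internal reference, so that processing of the mir-28 variant can be compared across constructs. This fits the associated study of primary-sequence determinants of pri-miRNA hairpin processing.

The annotated depositor sequence is 6,013 nt, shorter than the 8,038 bp listed for the backbone. That larger figure likely reflects the unrecombined destination vector, which still contains its Gateway cassette. Small annotated fragments (HIV-1 LTR, bGH poly(A), ble, lacI) appear to be partial matches or backbone remnants rather than functional elements.
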