Addgene plasmid #46686: pcDNA3.2 mir-1-1 reporter mir28-3
Depositing lab: David Bartel. Depositing organization: Whitehead Institute for Biomedical Research. Publication: Beyond Secondary Structure: Primary-Sequence Determinants License Pri-miRNA Hairpins for Processing. Auyeung VC, Ulitsky I, McGeary SE, Bartel DP. Cell. 2013 Feb 14;152(4):844-58. doi: 10.1016/j.cell.2013.01.031. PubMed 23415231.
Backbone
  Vector backbone: pcDNA3.2 V5-DEST mir-1-1 reporter
  Backbone manufacturer: Bartel lab (Addgene plasmid# 46646)
  Backbone size w/o insert (bp): 8038
  Vector type: Mammalian Expression, RNAi
  Selectable markers: Neomycin (select with G418)
Growth in bacteria
  Bacterial resistance: Ampicillin, 100 μg/mL
  Growth temperature: 37°C
  Growth strain: DH5alpha
  Copy number: High Copy
Gene/Insert
  Gene/Insert name: mir28-3 (alt name: mir28-3 pri-mRNA)
  Species: H. sapiens (human), Synthetic
  Mutation: see sequence and publication
  Entrez Gene: MIR28 (a.k.a. MIRN28, hsa-mir-28, miR-28)
  Promoter: CMV
  Tag / fusion protein: hsa-mir-1-1 (C terminal on insert); V5 (C terminal on backbone)
  Cloning method: Gateway Cloning
  Sequencing primers: 5′ CMV-F; 3′ TK-pA-R
Terms and licenses: Academic/Nonprofit Terms; Industry Terms: Not Available to Industry
How to cite: pcDNA3.2 mir-1-1 reporter mir28-3 was a gift from David Bartel (Addgene plasmid # 46686 ; http://n2t.net/addgene:46686 ; RRID:Addgene_46686)
