>Addgene plasmid #46686 | pcDNA3.2 mir-1-1 reporter mir28-3 | addgene partial sequence | sequence record 75738 | CMV-F 5'-CGCAAATGGGCGGTAGGCGTG-3'
GCAGAGCTCTCTGGCTAACTAGAGAACCCACTGCTTACTGGCTTATCGAAATTAATACGACTCACTATAG
GGAGACCCAAGCTGGCTAGTTAAGCTATCAACAAGTTTGTACAAAAAAGCAGGCTGGTAGACAACATGCT
TGATGCTGAAGATACAAGAAAAAATTTAAAACAGTCCTTGCCCTCAAGGAGCTCACAGTCTATTGAGTTA
CCTTTCTGACTTTCCCACTAGATTGTGAGCTCCTGGAGGGCAGGCACTTTCGTTAATATGAAAAAGAGCT
TAAATTTCAGTGTTAATCCTAGATTACAATCCCGCCCCCAGCTTTCTTGTACAAAGTGGTTGATCTAGAG
GGCCCGCAGTGGGGTCAGCTTCTACCGGGGCGGCGTCCCGGGGTCTTGGAACTGCATGCAGACTGCCTGC
TTGGGAAACATACTTCTTTATATGCCCATATGGACCTGCTAAGCTATGGAATGTAAAGAAGTATGTATCT
CAGGCCGGGACCTCTCTCGCCGCACTGAGGGGCACTCCACACCACGGGGGCCGCCGCGGCCGACAGCCAG
CCAGGCGGCTGTGGTGGGGGTGAGGCTGGGGCGGCAGGCTGCCTGGGCGTTGGTGGACGGTCGTGTCCCC
GCCAGCATTGTTCTGTCACTTTGCCTGTGTCAGCAGGTGGAAGTGCTCACCAGACATTCGAAGGTAAGCC
TATCCCTAACCCTCTCCTCGGTCTCGATTCTACGCGTACCGGTTAGTAATGAGTTTAAACGGGGGAGGCT
AACTGAAACACGGAAGGAGACAATACCGGAAGGAACCCGCGCTATGACGGCAATAAAAAGACAGAATAAA
ACGCACGGGTGTTGGGTCGTTTGTTCATAAACGCGGGGTTCGGTCCCAGGGCTGGCACTCTGTCGATACC
CCACCGAGACCCCATTGGGGCCAATACGCCCGCGTTTCTTCCTTTTCCCCACCCCACCCCCCAAGTT
